>Addgene plasmid #179779 | SPLINTR BFP v1 backbone | addgene full sequence | sequence record 360744 | Addgene NGS Result
TTCCCCGAAAAGTGCCACCTGACGTCGACGGATCGGGAGATCTCCCGATCCCCTATGGTGCACTCTCAGT
ACAATCTGCTCTGATGCCGCATAGTTAAGCCAGTATCTGCTCCCTGCTTGTGTGTTGGAGGTCGCTGAGT
AGTGCGCGAGCAAAATTTAAGCTACAACAAGGCAAGGCTTGACCGACAATTGCATGAAGAATCTGCTTAG
GGTTAGGCGTTTTGCGCTGCTTCGCGATGTACGGGCCAGATATACGCGTTGACATTGATTATTGACTAGT
TATTAATAGTAATCAATTACGGGGTCATTAGTTCATAGCCCATATATGGAGTTCCGCGTTACATAACTTA
CGGTAAATGGCCCGCCTGGCTGACCGCCCAACGACCCCCGCCCATTGACGTCAATAATGACGTATGTTCC
CATAGTAACGCCAATAGGGACTTTCCATTGACGTCAATGGGTGGAGTATTTACGGTAAACTGCCCACTTG
GCAGTACATCAAGTGTATCATATGCCAAGTACGCCCCCTATTGACGTCAATGACGGTAAATGGCCCGCCT
GGCATTATGCCCAGTACATGACCTTATGGGACTTTCCTACTTGGCAGTACATCTACGTATTAGTCATCGC
TATTACCATGGTGATGCGGTTTTGGCAGTACATCAATGGGCGTGGATAGCGGTTTGACTCACGGGGATTT
CCAAGTCTCCACCCCATTGACGTCAATGGGAGTTTGTTTTGGCACCAAAATCAACGGGACTTTCCAAAAT
GTCGTAACAACTCCGCCCCATTGACGCAAATGGGCGGTAGGCGTGTACGGTGGGAGGTCTATATAAGCAG
CGCGTTTTGCCTGTACTGGGTCTCTCTGGTTAGACCAGATCTGAGCCTGGGAGCTCTCTGGCTAACTAGG
GAACCCACTGCTTAAGCCTCAATAAAGCTTGCCTTGAGTGCTTCAAGTAGTGTGTGCCCGTCTGTTGTGT
GACTCTGGTAACTAGAGATCCCTCAGACCCTTTTAGTCAGTGTGGAAAATCTCTAGCAGTGGCGCCCGAA
CAGGGACTTGAAAGCGAAAGGGAAACCAGAGGAGCTCTCTCGACGCAGGACTCGGCTTGCTGAAGCGCGC
ACGGCAAGAGGCGAGGGGCGGCGACTGGTGAGTACGCCAAAAATTTTGACTAGCGGAGGCTAGAAGGAGA
GAGATGGGTGCGAGAGCGTCAGTATTAAGCGGGGGAGAATTAGATCGCGATGGGAAAAAATTCGGTTAAG
GCCAGGGGGAAAGAAAAAATATAAATTAAAACATATAGTATGGGCAAGCAGGGAGCTAGAACGATTCGCA
GTTAATCCTGGCCTGTTAGAAACATCAGAAGGCTGTAGACAAATACTGGGACAGCTACAACCATCCCTTC
AGACAGGATCAGAAGAACTTAGATCATTATATAATACAGTAGCAACCCTCTATTGTGTGCATCAAAGGAT
AGAGATAAAAGACACCAAGGAAGCTTTAGACAAGATAGAGGAAGAGCAAAACAAAAGTAAGACCACCGCA
CAGCAAGCGGCCGCTGATCTTCAGACCTGGAGGAGGAGATATGAGGGACAATTGGAGAAGTGAATTATAT
AAATATAAAGTAGTAAAAATTGAACCATTAGGAGTAGCACCCACCAAGGCAAAGAGAAGAGTGGTGCAGA
GAGAAAAAAGAGCAGTGGGAATAGGAGCTTTGTTCCTTGGGTTCTTGGGAGCAGCAGGAAGCACTATGGG
CGCAGCGTCAATGACGCTGACGGTACAGGCCAGACAATTATTGTCTGGTATAGTGCAGCAGCAGAACAAT
TTGCTGAGGGCTATTGAGGCGCAACAGCATCTGTTGCAACTCACAGTCTGGGGCATCAAGCAGCTCCAGG
CAAGAATCCTGGCTGTGGAAAGATACCTAAAGGATCAACAGCTCCTGGGGATTTGGGGTTGCTCTGGAAA
ACTCATTTGCACCACTGCTGTGCCTTGGAATGCTAGTTGGAGTAATAAATCTCTGGAACAGATTTGGAAT
CACACGACCTGGATGGAGTGGGACAGAGAAATTAACAATTACACAAGCTTAATACACTCCTTAATTGAAG
AATCGCAAAACCAGCAAGAAAAGAATGAACAAGAATTATTGGAATTAGATAAATGGGCAAGTTTGTGGAA
TTGGTTTAACATAACAAATTGGCTGTGGTATATAAAATTATTCATAATGATAGTAGGAGGCTTGGTAGGT
TTAAGAATAGTTTTTGCTGTACTTTCTATAGTGAATAGAGTTAGGCAGGGATATTCACCATTATCGTTTC
AGACCCACCTCCCAACCCCGAGGGGACCCGACAGGCCCGAAGGAATAGAAGAAGAAGGTGGAGAGAGAGA
CAGAGACAGATCCATTCGATTAGTGAACGGATCGGCACTGCGTGCGCCAATTCTGCAGACAAATGGCAGT
ATTCATCCACAATTTTAAAAGAAAAGGGGGGATTGGGGGGTACAGTGCAGGGGAAAGAATAGTAGACATA
ATAGCAACAGACATACAAACTAAAGAATTACAAAAACAAATTACAAAAATTCAAAATTTTCGGGTTTATT
ACAGGGACAGCAGAGATCCAGTTTGGTTAATTAATGCAAAGATGGATAAAGTTTTAAACAGAGAGGAATC
TTTGCAGCTAATGGACCTTCTAGGTCTTGAAAGGAGTGGGAATTGGCTCCGGTGCCCGTCAGTGGGCAGA
GCGCACATCGCCCACAGTCCCCGAGAAGTTGGGGGGAGGGGTCGGCAATTGAACCGGTGCCTAGAGAAGG
TGGCGCGGGGTAAACTGGGAAAGTGATGTCGTGTACTGGCTCCGCCTTTTTCCCGAGGGTGGGGGAGAAC
CGTATATAAGTGCAGTAGTCGCCGTGAACGTTCTTTTTCGCAACGGGTTTGCCGCCAGAACACAGGTAAG
TGCCGTGTGTGGTTCCCGCGGGCCTGGCCTCTTTACGGGTTATGGCCCTTGCGTGCCTTGAATTACTTCC
ACCTGGCTGCAGTACGTGATTCTTGATCCCGAGCTTCGGGTTGGAAGTGGGTGGGAGAGTTCGAGGCCTT
GCGCTTAAGGAGCCCCTTCGCCTCGTGCTTGAGTTGAGGCCTGGCCTGGGCGCTGGGGCCGCCGCGTGCG
AATCTGGTGGCACCTTCGCGCCTGTCTCGCTGCTTTCGATAAGTCTCTAGCCATTTAAAATTTTTGATGA
CCTGCTGCGACGCTTTTTTTCTGGCAAGATAGTCTTGTAAATGCGGGCCAAGATCTGCACACTGGTATTT
CGGTTTTTGGGGCCGCGGGCGGCGACGGGGCCCGTGCGTCCCAGCGCACATGTTCGGCGAGGCGGGGCCT
GCGAGCGCGGCCACCGAGAATCGGACGGGGGTAGTCTCAAGCTGGCCGGCCTGCTCTGGTGCCTGGCCTC
GCGCCGCCGTGTATCGCCCCGCCCTGGGCGGCAAGGCTGGCCCGGTCGGCACCAGTTGCGTGAGCGGAAA
GATGGCCGCTTCCCGGCCCTGCTGCAGGGAGCTCAAAATGAAGGACGCGGCGCTCGGGAGAGCGGGCGGG
TGAGTCACCCACACAAAGGAAAAGGGCCTTTCCGTCCTCAGCCGTCGCTTCATGTGACTCCACGGAGTAC
CGGGCGCCGTCCAGGCACCTCGATTAGTTCTCGAGCTTTTGGAGTACGTCGTCTTTAGGTTGGGGGGAGG
GGTTTTATGCGATGGAGTTTCCCCACACTGAGTGGGTGGAGACTGAAGTTAGGCCAGCTTGGCACTTGAT
GTAATTCTCCTTGGAATTTGCCCTTTTTGAGTTTGGATCTTGGTTCATTCTCAAGCCTCAGACAGTGGTT
CAAAGTTTTTTTCTTCCATTTCAGGTGTCGTGACGTACGGCCACCATGGTGAGCAAGGGCGAGGAGCTGT
TCACCGGGGTGGTGCCCATCCTGGTCGAGCTGGACGGCGACGTAAACGGCCACAAGTTCAGCGTGAGGGG
CGAGGGCGAGGGCGATGCCACCAACGGCAAGCTGACCCTGAAGTTCATCTGCACCACCGGCAAGCTGCCC
GTGCCCTGGCCCACCCTCGTGACCACCCTGAGCCACGGCGTGCAGTGCTTCGCCCGCTACCCCGACCACA
TGAAGCAGCACGACTTCTTCAAGTCCGCCATGCCCGAAGGCTACGTCCAGGAGCGCACCATCTTCTTCAA
GGACGACGGCACCTACAAGACCCGCGCCGAGGTGAAGTTCGAGGGCGACACCCTGGTGAACCGCATCGAG
CTGAAGGGCGTCGACTTCAAGGAGGACGGCAACATCCTGGGGCACAAGCTGGAGTACAACTTCAACAGCC
ACAACATCTATATCATGGCCGTCAAGCAGAAGAACGGCATCAAGGTGAACTTCAAGATCCGCCACAACGT
GGAGGACGGCAGCGTGCAGCTCGCCGACCACTACCAGCAGAACACCCCCATCGGCGACGGCCCCGTGCTG
CTGCCCGACAGCCACTACCTGAGCACCCAGTCCGTGCTGAGCAAAGACCCCAACGAGAAGCGCGATCACA
TGGTCCTGCTGGAGTTCCGCACCGCCGCCGGGATCACTCTCGGCATGGACGAGCTGTACAAGTAAGAATT
CGATATCAAGCTTATCGATAATCAACCTCTGGATTACAAAATTTGTGAAAGATTGACTGGTATTCTTAAC
TATGTTGCTCCTTTTACGCTATGTGGATACGCTGCTTTAATGCCTTTGTATCATGCTATTGCTTCCCGTA
TGGCTTTCATTTTCTCCTCCTTGTATAAATCCTGGTTGCTGTCTCTTTATGAGGAGTTGTGGCCCGTTGT
CAGGCAACGTGGCGTGGTGTGCACTGTGTTTGCTGACGCAACCCCCACTGGTTGGGGCATTGCCACCACC
TGTCAGCTCCTTTCCGGGACTTTCGCTTTCCCCCTCCCTATTGCCACGGCGGAACTCATCGCCGCCTGCC
TTGCCCGCTGCTGGACAGGGGCTCGGCTGTTGGGCACTGACAATTCCGTGGTGTTGTCGGGGAAATCATC
GTCCTTTCCTTGGCTGCTCGCCTGTGTTGCCACCTGGATTCTGCGCGGGACGTCCTTCTGCTACGTCCCT
TCGGCCCTCAATCCAGCGGACCTTCCTTCCCGCGGCCTGCTGCCGGCTCTGCGGCCTCTTCCGCGTCTTC
GCCTTCGCCCTCAGACGAGTCGGATCTCCCTTTGGGCCGCCTCCCCGCATCGATACCGTCGACCTCGAGA
CCTAGAAAAACATGGAGCAATCACAAGTAGCAATACAGCAGCTACCAATGCTGATTGTGCCTGGCTAGAA
GCACAAGAGGAGGAGGAGGTGGGTTTTCCAGTCACACCTCAGGTACCAATGTCGTCTCGGATCCTCCGAG
TGCGTCTCGCTAGCGCTCTAGTCTGAGTCTAGACTGTCCGGACTGTACTGGGTCTCTCTGGTTAGACCAG
ATCTGAGCCTGGGAGCTCTCTGGCTAACTAGGGAACCCACTGCTTAAGCCTCAATAAAGCTTGCCTTGAG
TGCTTCAAGTAGTGTGTGCCCGTCTGTTGTGTGACTCTGGTAACTAGAGATCCCTCAGACCCTTTTAGTC
AGTGTGGAAAATCTCTAGCAGGGCCCGTTTAAACCCGCTGATCAGCCTCGACTGTGCCTTCTAGTTGCCA
GCCATCTGTTGTTTGCCCCTCCCCCGTGCCTTCCTTGACCCTGGAAGGTGCCACTCCCACTGTCCTTTCC
TAATAAAATGAGGAAATTGCATCGCATTGTCTGAGTAGGTGTCATTCTATTCTGGGGGGTGGGGTGGGGC
AGGACAGCAAGGGGGAGGATTGGGAAGACAATAGCAGGCATGCTGGGGATGCGGTGGGCTCTATGGCTTC
TGAGGCGGAAAGAACCAGCTGGGGCTCTAGGGGGTATCCCC
[124 nt withheld, positions 5922-6045]
C
[91 nt withheld, positions 6047-6137]
A
[49 nt withheld, positions 6139-6187]
CCTTTGACGTTGGAGTCCACGTTCTTT
[37 nt withheld, positions 6215-6251]
ACCCTATCTCGGTCTATTCTTTTGATTTATAAGGGATTTTGCCGATTTCGGCCTATTGGTTAAAAAATGA
GCTGATTTAACAAAAATTTAACGCGAATTAATTCTGTGGAATGTGTGTCAGTTAGGGTGTGGAAAGTCCC
CAGGCTCCCCAGCAGGCAGAAGTATGCAAAGCATGCATCTCAATTAGTCAGCAACCAGGTGTGGAAAGTC
CCCAGGCTCCCCAGCAGGCAGAAGTATGCAAAGCATGCATCTCAATTAGTCAGCAACCATAGTCCCGCCC
CTAACTCCGCCCATCCCGCCCCTAACTCCGCCCAGTTCCGCCCATTCTCCGCCCCATGGCTGACTAATTT
TTTTTATTTATGCAGAGGCCGAGGCCGCCTCTGCCTCTGAGCTATTCCAGAAGTAGTGAGGAGGCTTTTT
TGGAGGCCTAGGCTTTTGCAAAAAGCTCCCGGGAGCTTGTATATCCATTTTCGGATCTGATCAGCACGTG
TTGACAATTAATCATCGGCATAGTATATCGGCATAGTATAATACGACAAGGTGAGGAACTAAACCATGGC
CAAGTTGACCAGTGCCGTTCCGGTGCTCACCGCGCGCGACGTCGCCGGAGCGGTCGAGTTCTGGACCGAC
CGGCTCGGGTTCTCCCGGGACTTCGTGGAGGACGACTTCGCCGGTGTGGTCCGGGACGACGTGACCCTGT
TCATCAGCGCGGTCCAGGACCAGGTGGTGCCGGACAACACCCTGGCCTGGGTGTGGGTGCGCGGCCTGGA
CGAGCTGTACGCCGAGTGGTCGGAGGTCGTGTCCACGAACTTCCGGGACGCCTCCGGGCCGGCCATGACC
GAGATCGGCGAGCAGCCGTGGGGGCGGGAGTTCGCCCTGCGCGACCCGGCCGGCAACTGCGTGCACTTCG
TGGCCGAGGAGCAGGACTGACACGTGCTACGAGATTTCGATTCCACCGCCGCCTTCTATGAAAGGTTGGG
CTTCGGAATCGTTTTCCGGGACGCCGGCTGGATGATCCTCCAGCGCGGGGATCTCATGCTGGAGTTCTTC
GCCCACCCCAACTTGTTTATTGCAGCTTATAATGGTTACAAATAAAGCAATAGCATCACAAATTTCACAA
ATAAAGCATTTTTTTCACTGCATTCTAGTTGTGGTTTGTCCAAACTCATCAATGTATCTTATCATGTCTG
TATACCGTCGACCTCTAGCTAGAGCTTGGCGTAATCATGGTCATAGCTGTTTCCTGTGTGAAATTGTTAT
CCGCTCACAATTCCACACAACATACGAGCCGGAAGCATAAAGTGTAAAGCCTGGGGTGCCTAATGAGTGA
GCTAACTCACATTAATTGCGTTGCGCTCACTGCCCGCTTTCCAGTCGGGAAACCTGTCGTGCCAGCTGCA
TTAATGAATCGGCCAACGCGCGGGGAGAGGCGGTTTGCGTATTGGGCGCTCTTCCGCTTCCTCGCTCACT
GACTCGCTGCGCTCGGTCGTTCGGCTGCGGCGAGCGGTATCAGCTCACTCAAAGGCGGTAATACGGTTAT
CCACAGAATCAGGGGATAACGCAGGAAAGAACATGTGAGCAAAAGGCCAGCAAAAGGCCAGGAACCGTAA
AAAGGCCGCGTTGCTGGCGTTTTTCCATAGGCTCCGCCCCCCTGACGAGCATCACAAAAATCGACGCTCA
AGTCAGAGGTGGCGAAACCCGACAGGACTATAAAGATACCAGGCGTTTCCCCCTGGAAGCTCCCTCGTGC
GCTCTCCTGTTCCGACCCTGCCGCTTACCGGATACCTGTCCGCCTTTCTCCCTTCGGGAAGCGTGGCGCT
TTCTCATAGCTCACGCTGTAGGTATCTCAGTTCGGTGTAGGTCGTTCGCTCCAAGCTGGGCTGTGTGCAC
GAACCCCCCGTTCAGCCCGACCGCTGCGCCTTATCCGGTAACTATCGTCTTGAGTCCAACCCGGTAAGAC
ACGACTTATCGCCACTGGCAGCAGCCACTGGTAACAGGATTAGCAGAGCGAGGTATGTAGGCGGTGCTAC
AGAGTTCTTGAAGTGGTGGCCTAACTACGGCTACACTAGAAGAACAGTATTTGGTATCTGCGCTCTGCTG
AAGCCAGTTACCTTCGGAAAAAGAGTTGGTAGCTCTTGATCCGGCAAACAAACCACCGCTGGTAGCGGTG
GTTTTTTTGTTTGCAAGCAGCAGATTACGCGCAGAAAAAAAGGATCTCAAGAAGATCCTTTGATCTTTTC
TACGGGGTCTGACGCTCAGTGGAACGAAAACTCACGTTAAGGGATTTTGGTCATGAGATTATCAAAAAGG
ATCTTCACCTAGATCCTTTTAAATTAAAAATGAAGTTTTAAATCAATCTAAAGTATATATGAGTAAACTT
GGTCTGACAGTTACCAATGCTTAATCAGTGAGGCACCTATCTCAGCGATCTGTCTATTTCGTTCATCCAT
AGTTGCCTGACTCCCCGTCGTGTAGATAACTACGATACGGGAGGGCTTACCATCTGGCCCCAGTGCTGCA
ATGATACCGCGAGACCCACGCTCACCGGCTCCAGATTTATCAGCAATAAACCAGCCAGCCGGAAGGGCCG
AGCGCAGAAGTGGTCCTGCAACTTTATCCGCCTCCATCCAGTCTATTAATTGTTGCCGGGAAGCTAGAGT
AAGTAGTTCGCCAGTTAATAGTTTGCGCAACGTTGTTGCCATTGCTACAGGCATCGTGGTGTCACGCTCG
TCGTTTGGTATGGCTTCATTCAGCTCCGGTTCCCAACGATCAAGGCGAGTTACATGATCCCCCATGTTGT
GCAAAAAAGCGGTTAGCTCCTTCGGTCCTCCGATCGTTGTCAGAAGTAAGTTGGCCGCAGTGTTATCACT
CATGGTTATGGCAGCACTGCATAATTCTCTTACTGTCATGCCATCCGTAAGATGCTTTTCTGTGACTGGT
GAGTACTCAACCAAGTCATTCTGAGAATAGTGTATGCGGCGACCGAGTTGCTCTTGCCCGGCGTCAATAC
GGGATAATACCGCGCCACATAGCAGAACTTTAAAAGTGCTCATCATTGGAAAACGTTCTTCGGGGCGAAA
ACTCTCAAGGATCTTACCGCTGTTGAGATCCAGTTCGATGTAACCCACTCGTGCACCCAACTGATCTTCA
GCATCTTTTACTTTCACCAGCGTTTCTGGGTGAGCAAAAACAGGAAGGCAAAATGCCGCAAAAAAGGGAA
TAAGGGCGACACGGAAATGTTGAATACTCATACTCTTCCTTTTTCAATATTATTGAAGCATTTATCAGGG
TTATTGTCTCATGAGCGGATACATATTTGAATGTATTTAGAAAAATAAACAAATAGGGGTTCCGCGCACA
T
Features (pLannotate 1.2.2; 33 found; start..end, strand, type, name):
     54..106     -  misc_feature   bom (fragment): basis of mobility region from pBR322
    261..640     +  enhancer       CMV enhancer: human cytomegalovirus immediate early enhancer
    641..840     +  promoter       CMV promoter: human cytomegalovirus (CMV) immediate early promoter
    858..1038    +  LTR            5' LTR (truncated): truncated 5' long terminal repeat (LTR) from HIV-1
   1085..1210    +  misc_feature   HIV-1 Ψ: packaging signal of human immunodeficiency virus type 1
   1194..1557    +  CDS            HIV-1 gag (fragment): gag protein from human immunodeficiency virus 1; gag
   1703..1936    +  misc_feature   RRE: The Rev response element (RRE) of HIV-1 allows for Rev-dependent mRNA export from the nucleus to the cytoplasm.
   2313..2413    +  CDS            Rev (fragment): human immunodeficiency virus 1 (HIV-1) Rev protein; rev; enhances nuclear export of unspliced and incompletely spliced viral mRNAs
   2463..2580    +  misc_feature   cPPT/CTS: central polypurine tract and central termination sequence of HIV-1
   2632..2698    +  CDS            small t antigen (fragment): SV40 (simian virus 40) small t antigen
   2724..2935    +  promoter       EF-1α core promoter: core promoter for human elongation factor EF-1α
   2936..3045    +  intron         EF-1α intron A (fragment): intron upstream of the start codon of human EF-1α
   3671..3874    +  intron         EF-1α intron A: truncated intron upstream of the start codon of human EF-1α
   3896..4615    +  CDS            EBFP2: enhanced blue variant of GFP (Ai et al., 2007) mammalian codon-optimized
   4616..4640    +  misc_feature   MCS (fragment): pBluescript multiple cloning site
   4640..5228    +  misc_feature   WPRE: woodchuck hepatitis virus posttranscriptional regulatory element
   5213..5371    +  CDS            nef (fragment): NEF_HV1LA - Experimental evidence at protein level: Swiss-Prot protein existence level 1. Extracellular Nef protein targets CD4(+) T-lymphocytes for apoptosis by interacting with CXCR4 surface receptors. From Human immunodeficiency virus type 1 group M subtype B (isolate Lai) (HIV-1).
   5440..5620    +  LTR            5' LTR (truncated): truncated 5' long terminal repeat (LTR) from HIV-1
   5652..5876    +  polyA_signal   bGH poly(A) signal: bovine growth hormone polyadenylation signal
   5880..5901    +  promoter       SV40 promoter (fragment): SV40 enhancer and early promoter
   5922..6350    +  rep_origin     f1 ori (sequence partly withheld): f1 bacteriophage origin of replication; arrow indicates direction of (+) strand synthesis
   6364..6693    +  promoter       SV40 promoter: SV40 enhancer and early promoter
   6741..6788    +  promoter       EM7 promoter: synthetic bacterial promoter&nbsp
   6807..7181    +  CDS            BleoR: antibiotic-binding protein; Sh ble from Streptoalloteichus hindustanus; confers resistance to bleomycin, phleomycin, and Zeocin™
   7191..7316    +  CDS            ble (fragment): BLE_KLEPN - Experimental evidence at protein level: Swiss-Prot protein existence level 1. Binding protein with a strong affinity to the bleomycin family of antibiotics. Binds to CL990; an antimitotic-antibiotic compound. From Klebsiella pneumoniae.
   7311..7432    +  polyA_signal   SV40 poly(A) signal: SV40 polyadenylation signal
   7505..7521    -  protein_bind   lac operator: The lac repressor binds to the lac operator to inhibit transcription in E. coli. This inhibition can be relieved by adding lactose or isopropyl-β-D-thiogalactopyranoside (IPTG). lac repressor encoded by lacI
   7529..7559    -  promoter       lac promoter: promoter for the E. coli lac operon
   7574..7595    -  protein_bind   CAP binding site: CAP binding activates transcription in the presence of cAMP. E. coli catabolite activator protein
   7608..7700    -  CDS            lacI (fragment): lac repressor; lacI; The lac repressor binds to the lac operator to inhibit transcription in E. coli. This inhibition can be relieved by adding lactose or isopropyl-β-D-thiogalactopyranoside (IPTG).
   7883..8471    -  rep_origin     ori: high-copy-number ColE1/pMB1/pBR322/pUC origin of replication
   8642..9502    -  CDS            AmpR: β-lactamase; bla; confers resistance to ampicillin, carbenicillin, and related antibiotics
   9503..9607    -  promoter       AmpR promoter: bla
