[The description below was written by a language model from this plasmid's Addgene catalogue record and pLannotate feature annotations shown in this document.]
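Description:
SPLINTR BFP v1 backbone is a 9.6 kb lentiviral, mammalian-expression empty backbone derived from the SPLINTR_GFP vector, in which the fluorescent marker is EBFP2. It is maintained in E. coli as a high-copy plasmid through a ColE1/pUC-type origin with ampicillin resistance (AmpR under its own bla promoter). An f1 origin is also annotated. The plasmid portion outside the viral cassette additionally carries an SV40 promoter/EM7 promoter–BleoR–SV40 poly(A) unit, which could confer Zeocin/bleomycin resistance, although the catalogue lists only EBFP2 as the selectable marker. Because this unit lies downstream of the 3' LTR, it would not be transferred with the packaged viral genome.

The transfer cassette has a third-generation-style layout. A CMV enhancer/promoter drives a truncated HIV-1 5' LTR, followed by the Ψ packaging signal with a gag fragment, the Rev response element for Rev-dependent export of the genomic RNA, and the cPPT/CTS, which aids nuclear import. Internally, the human EF-1α promoter with portions of its intron A expresses mammalian codon-optimised EBFP2. This is followed by a short multiple-cloning-site remnant and a WPRE to enhance transcript stability and expression, then a truncated 3' LTR and a bGH polyadenylation signal. The record notes intact BsiWI and EcoRI sites as the cloning sites associated with the EBFP2 insert.

The stated purpose is simply a SPLINTR backbone vector. The record does not describe what is subsequently cloned into it, though the associated publication concerns clonal fitness studied at single-cell resolution. Blue fluorescence allows transduced cells to be identified or sorted.
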