Addgene plasmid #179779: SPLINTR BFP v1 backbone
Purpose: (Empty Backbone) SPLINTR backbone vector
Depositing lab: Mark Dawson. Depositing organization: Peter MacCallum Cancer Institute. Publication: Non-genetic determinants of malignant clonal fitness at single-cell resolution. Fennell KA, Vassiliadis D, Lam EYN, Martelotto LG, Balic JJ, Hollizeck S, Weber TS, Semple T, Wang Q, Miles DC, MacPherson L, Chan YC, Guirguis AA, Kats LM, Wong ES, Dawson SJ, Naik SH, Dawson MA. Nature. 2022 Jan;601(7891):125-131. doi: 10.1038/s41586-021-04206-7. Epub 2021 Dec 8. PubMed 34880496.
Backbone
  Vector backbone: SPLINTR_GFP
  Backbone manufacturer: Mark Dawson
  Vector type: Mammalian Expression, Lentiviral
  Selectable markers: EBFP2
Growth in bacteria
  Bacterial resistance: Ampicillin, 100 μg/mL
  Growth temperature: 37°C
  Growth strain: NEB Stable
  Copy number: High Copy
Gene/Insert
  Gene/Insert name: EBFP2
  Promoter: EF1a
  Cloning method: Restriction Enzyme; 5′ cloning site BsiWI (not destroyed); 3′ cloning site EcoRI (not destroyed)
  Sequencing primers: 5′ Unknown
Terms and licenses: Academic/Nonprofit Terms; Industry Terms: Not Available to Industry
How to cite: SPLINTR BFP v1 backbone was a gift from Mark Dawson (Addgene plasmid # 179779 ; http://n2t.net/addgene:179779 ; RRID:Addgene_179779)
